>Addgene plasmid #233849 | pAL008 | addgene full sequence | sequence record 469336 | Addgene NGS Result
TTGAGATCCTTTTTTTCTGCGCGTAATCTGCTGCTTGCAAACAAAAAAACCACCGCTACCAGCGGTGGTT
TGTTTGCCGGATCAAGAGCTACCAACTCTTTTTCCGAAGGTAACTGGCTTCAGCAGAGCGCAGATACCAA
ATACTGTTCTTCTAGTGTAGCCGTAGTTAGGCCACCACTTCAAGAACTCTGTAGCACCGCCTACATACCT
CGCTCTGCTAATCCTGTTACCAGTGGCTGCTGCCAGTGGCGATAAGTCGTGTCTTACCGGGTTGGACTCA
AGACGATAGTTACCGGATAAGGCGCAGCGGTCGGGCTGAACGGGGGGTTCGTGCACACAGCCCAGCTTGG
AGCGAACGACCTACACCGAACTGAGATACCTACAGCGTGAGCTATGAGAAAGCGCCACGCTTCCCGAAGG
GAGAAAGGCGGACAGGTATCCGGTAAGCGGCAGGGTCGGAACAGGAGAGCGCACGAGGGAGCTTCCAGGG
GGAAACGCCTGGTATCTTTATAGTCCTGTCGGGTTTCGCCACCTCTGACTTGAGCGTCGATTTTTGTGAT
GCTCGTCAGGGGGGCGGAGCCTATGGAAAAACGCCAGCAACGCGGCCTTTTTACGGTTCCTGGCCTTTTG
CTGGCCTTTTGCTCACATGTTCTTTCCTGCGTTATCCCCTGATTCTGTGGATAACCGTGCGGCCGCCCCT
GAATTCGCATCTAGATGGTAGAGCCACAAACAGCCGGTACAAGCAACGATCTCCAGGACCATCTGAATCA
TGCGCGGATGACACGAACTCACGACGGCGATCACAGACATTAACCCACAGTACAGACACTGCGACAACGT
GGCAATTCGTCGCAATACCGTCTCACTGAACTGGCCGATAATTGCAGACGAACGCAGTTCGAGTTTATCA
TTATCAATACTGCCATTTCAAAGAATACGTAAATAATTAATAGTAGTGATTTTCCTAACTTTATTTAGTC
AAAAAATTAGCCTTTTAATTCTGCTGTAACCCGTACATGCCCAAAATAGGGGGCGGGTTACACAGAATAT
ATAACATCGTAGGTGTCTGGGTGAACAGTTTATTCCTGGCATCCACTAAATATAATGGAGCCCGCTTTTT
AAGCTGGCATCCAGAAAAAAAAAGAATCCCAGCACCAAAATATTGTTTTCTTCACCAACCATCAGTTCAT
AGGTCCATTCTCTTAGCGCAACTACAGAGAACAGGGGCACAAACAGGCAAAAAACGGGCACAACCTCAAT
GGAGTGATGCAACCTGCCTGGAGTAAATGATGACACAAGGCAATTGACCCACGCATGTATCTATCTCATT
TTCTTACACCTTCTATTACCTTCTGCTCTCTCTGATTTGGAAAAAGCTGAAAAAAAAGGTTGAAACCAGT
TCCCTGAAATTATTCCCCTACTTGACTAATAAGTATATAAAGACGGTAGGTATTGATTGTAATTCTGTAA
ATCTATTTCTTAAACTTCTTAAATTCTACTTTTATAGTTAGTCTTTTTTTTAGTTTTAAAACACCAAGAA
CTTAGTTTCGAATAAACACACATAAACAAACAAAAGATCTATGAAGGCTTTAACTGCAAGACAACAGGAA
GTTTTTGATTTGATAAGAGATCATATATCTCAAACTGGAATGCCACCAACAAGAGCTGAAATAGCTCAAA
GATTAGGATTTAGATCTCCAAACGCTGCAGAAGAACATTTGAAAGCTTTGGCAAGGAAAGGTGTCATCGA
AATTGTCTCTGGTGCTTCAAGAGGTATTAGACTATTACAAGAAGAGGAAGAAGGATTGCCATTGGTTGGT
AGAGTTGCTGCTGGTGAACCATTATTAGCACAGCAACATATTGAGGGTCATTATCAAGTAGATCCATCTT
TATTCAAACCAAATGCTGATTTTTTGTTGAGAGTAAGTGGTATGTCTATGAAAGATATTGGTATCATGGA
TGGTGACTTATTGGCTGTTCATAAAACTCAAGATGTTAGAAACGGTCAAGTTGTCGTTGCCAGAATTGAT
GATGAAGTCACTGTTAAAAGATTGAAGAAACAAGGTAATAAAGTGGAATTGTTACCAGAAAATTCTGAAT
TTAAGCCAATTGTTGTTGATTTAAGGCAACAATCTTTTACTATTGAAGGTTTAGCTGTCGGTGTTATCAG
AAATGGTGATTGGTTAGGTTCAGGTTCTCCTCCAAAAAAAAAGAGAAAAGTTGGATCTGGTTCTGGGGCG
AGCGCGGGCATGGCGTCAATGACTGGGGGCCAGCAAATGGGGAGTACGGAGGATGTAGTTTGTTGTCATT
CAATATACGGCAAGAAGAAGGGTGACATCGACACGTACAGATACATAGGCTCTAGTGGGACAGGCTGCGT
AGTAATCGTGGGCAGAATTGTCCTAAGCGGATCCGGAACCAGTGCGCCTATCACCGCCTACGCACAACAA
ACCAGGGGACTATTGGGCTGTATCATAACAAGCCTAACTGGAAGAGACAAAAATCAAGTCGAGGGCGAGG
TTCAGATCGTATCTACGGCAACTCAGACCTTTCTTGCCACGTGCATAAACGGCGTGTGCTGGGCCGTATA
TCATGGGGCTGGCACAAGAACGATAGCGAGTCCTAAGGGTCCTGTTATTCAAATGTATACCAACGTAGAC
CAGGATCTAGTCGGCTGGCCCGCGCCCCAAGGCTCTAGGAGTCTTACCCCTTGCACGTGCGGGTCCTCAG
ACTTATACCTGGTAACGAGGCACGCAGATGTTATACCTGTGCGTAGAAGGGGTGACAGTAGAGGATCTCT
TTTATCCCCCCGTCCCATTAGCTACTTAAAGGGTAGCTCTGGGGGGCCGTTGTTATGTCCGGCAGGACAT
GCCGTCGGGTTATTCAGAGCGGCTGTTTGTACGAGGGGTGTTGCAAAAGCAGTAGATTTTATACCGGTTG
AGAACTTAGAGACAACGATGAGGTCCCCGGTTTTTACAGACAACTCATCTCCACCTGCTGTTACACTGAC
CCACCCCATCACCAAAATTGACAGGGAGGTTCTCTACCAGGAATTTGACGAAATGGAGGAGTGCTCACAA
CACTATCCATACGACGTACCAGATTATGCTGGATCCCCGGCGGATGCTCTAGACGATTTCGATCTGGATA
TGCTACCAGCCGATGCACTTGACGATTTCGACTTAGACATGCTTCCGGCCGACGCTCTAGATGACTTCGA
CTTAGATATGCTCGGTTCCGGCGCGAACAATACACCATTTCCGGGATATTTTGGGGGCCTTGATTTATTC
GACTACGACTTCCTTTTCGGCAACGACTTTGCTGGCTCAGGTGCGAATAATACTCCTTTTCCAGGTTATT
TTGGAGGTTTGGATTTATTTGATTATGACTTTTTGTTTGGCAATGACTTTGCTTAATGGCGCGAATTTCT
TATGATTTATGATTTTTATTATTAAATAAGTTATAAAAAAAATAAGTGTATACAAATTTTAAAGTGACTC
TTAGGTTTTAAAACGAAAATTCTTATTCTTGAGTAACTCTTTCCTGTAGGTCAGGTTGCTTTCTCAGGTA
TAGCATGAGGTCGCTCTTATTGACCACACCTCTACCGGCATGCCGAGCAAATGCCTGCAAATCGCTCCCC
ATTTCGCTGCCAATGAGACGACGGGGTCATCACGGCTCATCATGCGCCAAACAAATGTGTGCAATACACG
CTCGGATGACTGCATGATGACCGCACTGACTGGGGACAGCAGATCCACCTAAGCCTGTGAGAGAAGCAGA
CACCCGACAGATCAAGGCAGTTAACTAGTGCACTGCAGTACAGCGGCCGCGATTATCAAAAAGGATCTTC
ACCTAGATCCTTTTAAATTAAAAATGAAGTTTTAAATCAATCTAAAGTATATATGAGTAAACTTGGTCTG
ACAGTTACCAATGCTTAATCAGTGAGGCACCTATCTCAGCGATCTGTCTATTTCGTTCATCCATAGTTGC
CTGACTCCCCGTCGTGTAGATAACTACGATACGGGAGGGCTTACCATCTGGCCCCAGTGCTGCAATGATA
CCGCGGGACCCACGCTCACCGGCTCCAGATTTATCAGCAATAAACCAGCCAGCCGGAAGGGCCGAGCGCA
GAAGTGGTCCTGCAACTTTATCCGCCTCCATCCAGTCTATTAATTGTTGCCGGGAAGCTAGAGTAAGTAG
TTCGCCAGTTAATAGTTTGCGCAACGTTGTTGCCATTGCTACAGGCATCGTGGTGTCACGCTCGTCGTTT
GGTATGGCTTCATTCAGCTCCGGTTCCCAACGATCAAGGCGAGTTACATGATCCCCCATGTTGTGCAAAA
AAGCGGTTAGCTCCTTCGGTCCTCCGATCGTTGTCAGAAGTAAGTTGGCCGCAGTGTTATCACTCATGGT
TATGGCAGCACTGCATAATTCTCTTACTGTCATGCCATCCGTAAGATGCTTTTCTGTGACTGGTGAGTAC
TCAACCAAGTCATTCTGAGAATAGTGTATGCGGCGACCGAGTTGCTCTTGCCCGGCGTCAATACGGGATA
ATACCGCGCCACATAGCAGAACTTTAAAAGTGCTCATCATTGGAAAACGTTCTTCGGGGCGAAAACTCTC
AAGGATCTTACCGCTGTTGAGATCCAGTTCGATGTAACCCACTCGTGCACCCAACTGATCTTCAGCATCT
TTTACTTTCACCAGCGTTTCTGGGTGAGCAAAAACAGGAAGGCAAAATGCCGCAAAAAAGGGAATAAGGG
CGACACGGAAATGTTGAATACTCATACTCTTCCTTTTTCAATATTATTGAAGCATTTATCAGGGTTATTG
TCTCATGAGCGGATACATATTTGAATGTATTTAGAAAAATAAACAAATAGGGGTTCCGCGCACATTTCCC
CGAAAAGTGCCACCTGTCATGACCAAAATCCCTTAACGTGAGTTTTCGTTCCACTGAGCGTCAGACCCCG
TAGAAAAGATCAAAGGATCTTC
Features (pLannotate 1.2.2; 9 found; start..end, strand, type, name):
      1..589     +  rep_origin     ori: high-copy-number ColE1/pMB1/pBR322/pUC origin of replication
    908..1574    +  promoter       GAP promoter: S. cerevisiae TDH3; promoter for glyceraldehyde-3-phosphate dehydrogenase
   1581..2186    +  CDS            lexA: LEXA_ECOLI - Also known as exrA, spr, tsl, umuA. Experimental evidence at protein level: Swiss-Prot protein existence level 1. Represses a number of genes involved in the response to DNA damage (SOS response), including recA and lexA. Binds to the 16 bp palindromic sequence 5'-CTGTATATATATACAG-3'. In the presence of single- stranded DNA, RecA interacts with LexA causing an autocatalytic cleavage which disrupts the DNA-binding part of LexA, leading to derepression of the SOS regulon and eventually DNA repair. Implicated in hydroxy radical-mediated cell death induced by hydroxyurea treatment (Pu
   2424..3002    +  CDS            POLG_HCV77 (fragment): Experimental evidence at protein level: Swiss-Prot protein existence level 1. [RNA-directed RNA polymerase]: RNA-dependent RNA polymerase that performs primer-template recognition and RNA synthesis during viral replication. From Hepatitis C virus genotype 1a (isolate H77) (HCV).
   3087..3106    +  CDS            HA (fragment): HA (human influenza hemagglutinin) epitope tag
   3129..3148    +  CDS            VP16 AD (fragment): transcriptional activation domain of herpes simplex virus protein VP16 (Triezenberg et al., 1988; Cousens et al., 1989); UL48
   3421..3608    +  terminator     ADH1 terminator: S. cerevisiae ADH1; transcription terminator for the S. cerevisiae alcohol dehydrogenase 1 (ADH1) gene
   3925..4785    -  CDS            AmpR: β-lactamase; bla; confers resistance to ampicillin, carbenicillin, and related antibiotics
   4786..4890    -  promoter       AmpR promoter: bla
