[The description below was written by a language model from this plasmid's Addgene catalogue record and pLannotate feature annotations shown in this document.]
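Description:
pAL008 is a MoClo Yeast Toolkit (YTK) cassette-level plasmid built by Golden Gate assembly in the pYTK095 backbone. It carries a single yeast transcription unit flanked by the ConLS and ConR1 assembly connectors. The 4,992 nt plasmid is propagated in E. coli through a high-copy ColE1/pUC-type origin and selected with ampicillin via the β-lactamase gene and its native promoter. The feature table shows no yeast origin of replication, yeast selectable marker or integration homology. This fits a cassette intermediate meant to be combined with other transcription units in a later multigene assembly rather than a plasmid maintained in yeast on its own.

The payload is a synthetic transcription factor expressed from the strong constitutive S. cerevisiae TDH3 (GAP) promoter and terminated by the ADH1 terminator. According to the insert name, the fusion reads LexA, a nuclear localization signal, NS3, "V1", VP48 and two copies of an Oaf1 element. The annotation supports this with a bacterial LexA coding region that supplies DNA binding, a fragment of the hepatitis C virus polyprotein corresponding to the NS3 region, and a short VP16 activation-domain match consistent with a VP16-derived VP48 activator. A small partial HA-tag match is also annotated, but it is only a fragment and may not represent an intended tag. The NLS and Oaf1 segments are not annotated, and the record does not define "V1".

The construct belongs to the "NS3 systems" of a standardized set of MoClo-compatible inducible promoter systems for tunable gene expression in yeast. The fusion presumably drives promoters bearing LexA operators. NS3-based designs generally rely on protease inhibitor drugs for control, but the record does not state the inducer or the mechanism used here.
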