Addgene plasmid #233849: pAL008
Purpose: MoClo-YTK; ConLS/R1 cassette; NS3 systems; pTDH3-LexA-NLS-NS3-V1-VP48-2XOaf1-tADH1
Depositing lab: Jeff Hasty. Depositing organization: University of California, San Diego (UCSD). Publication: A Standardized Set of MoClo-Compatible Inducible Promoter Systems for Tunable Gene Expression in Yeast. O'Laughlin R, Tran Q, Lezia A, Ngamkanjanarat W, Emmanuele P, Hao N, Hasty J. ACS Synth Biol. 2024 Jan 19;13(1):85-102. doi: 10.1021/acssynbio.3c00184. Epub 2023 Dec 11. PubMed 38079574.
Backbone
  Vector backbone: pYTK095
  Vector type: Yeast Expression
Growth in bacteria
  Bacterial resistance: Ampicillin, 100 μg/mL
  Growth temperature: 37°C
  Growth strain: DH5alpha
  Copy number: High Copy
Gene/Insert
  Gene/Insert name: pTDH3-LexA-NLS-NS3-V1-VP48-2XOaf1-tADH1
  Species: S. cerevisiae (budding yeast)
  Cloning method: Golden Gate
Terms and licenses: Academic/Nonprofit Terms; Industry Terms: Not Available to Industry
How to cite: pAL008 was a gift from Jeff Hasty (Addgene plasmid # 233849 ; http://n2t.net/addgene:233849 ; RRID:Addgene_233849)
